>Addgene plasmid #12049 | pAG219 RIPK4 3'UTR mut | addgene partial sequence | sequence record 18642 | 12049 with EBV-rev
TGCTCGAGCGGCCGCTCTAGAACAACTAGTTTCTTGTCCCTCACGCAGTCCACACAACAGTAAACCGACA
ATGAGGCATATTAAAACATAGCCAGTTTCAACAGCTTGGATATTTCCTGCCATGGAAAAGTATCCTGCCC
ACAGATTCACATTAACATACATGGTACATTAATATCAATCTCTATCATATACCAGGCCACGGTACATGTT
TGCACGCAGGGTCACGTTCTGCAACAAACTTATTCTAATAACAGTATTCAGAACCGACCCTATGGGACAC
AGGTGACAGTGAAGTTACGAGGCTAGATGGCCACATCTTTTACATCCAAGAACCGCCCTGGGGCCACACC
CCAAACTGCTGAGGTGCGGAGGCACGTCTGCAAAGCAGGTCAGAAACACTCCCCCCATACCCCAAAACAC
TATCCCTATCCCAAATCACCTAACAAAAATGAGAGCTGGGAAGGGCGCAGGTGAGCAGTGCATCTACCTA
GGTAATACTGTCTATGTCTAGGTAATACTATGTAATTTTATCTTCATACTGCGTGTGGAGATAAAAAACA
CAGCTTCTCCTGCACCTCTTCCCCAAGACTGGTGCACTCCAGCGACCTGANGGGGCTCGCCTCAGTCCCC
AGCACTGAGGTTACAAAGGGAGAATTTTTTAATGACTC
