[The description below was written by a language model from this plasmid's Addgene catalogue record.]
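Description:
pAG219 RIPK4 3'UTR mut is a mammalian luciferase reporter plasmid built on pIS2, a backbone of about 3.7 kb derived from the commercial Renilla luciferase vector pRL-SV40. It is propagated in E. coli as a high-copy plasmid under ampicillin selection. The record gives no feature table and does not list the promoter, polyadenylation signal or origin explicitly. The pRL-SV40 parentage suggests SV40-driven Renilla expression, but this is inferred from the backbone's lineage rather than stated in the record.

The insert is an 825 bp fragment of the human RIPK4 3' untranslated region (also labelled N20 in the record), cloned between SacI and SpeI sites that both remain intact. The depositor describes the plasmid as the RIPK4 3'UTR mutant in a Renilla luciferase reporter, so the UTR fragment is expected to sit downstream of the luciferase coding sequence, where it forms part of the reporter transcript and can influence its stability and translation. In this version the microRNA recognition sites, meaning the seed matches that pair with the 5' region of a microRNA, have been mutated. The record does not say which microRNA or microRNAs these sites correspond to, nor how many sites were altered.

Constructs of this kind serve as the negative-control partner to a matching wild-type UTR reporter. If a microRNA represses the wild-type reporter but not the seed-mutant one, the repression can be attributed to direct pairing at those sites. The associated publication concerns the impact of mammalian microRNAs on mRNA repression and evolution, which fits that use.
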