Addgene plasmid #12049: pAG219 RIPK4 3'UTR mut
Depositing lab: David Bartel. Depositing organization: Whitehead Institute for Biomedical Research. Publication: The widespread impact of mammalian MicroRNAs on mRNA repression and evolution. Farh KK, Grimson A, Jan C, Lewis BP, Johnston WK, Lim LP, Burge CB, Bartel DP. Science. 2005 Dec 16. 310(5755):1817-21. 10.1126/science.1121158 PubMed 16308420.
Backbone
  Vector backbone: pIS2
  Backbone manufacturer: pIS2 derived from pRL-SV40 (Promega)
  Backbone size w/o insert (bp): 3700
  Vector type: Mammalian Expression, Luciferase
Growth in bacteria
  Bacterial resistance: Ampicillin, 100 μg/mL
  Growth temperature: 37°C
  Growth strain: DH5alpha
  Copy number: High Copy
Gene/Insert
  Gene/Insert name: N20 3'UTR mut (alt name: RIPK4)
  Species: H. sapiens (human)
  Insert size (bp): 825
  Mutation: Mutations in microRNA recognition sites (seed matches).
  GenBank ID: NM_020639
  Entrez Gene: RIPK4 (a.k.a. ANKK2, ANKRD3, CHANDS, DIK, NKRD3, PKK, PPS2, RIP4)
  Cloning method: Restriction Enzyme; 5′ cloning site SacI (not destroyed); 3′ cloning site SpeI (not destroyed)
  Sequencing primers: 5′ EBV rev primer (GTGGTTTGTCCAAACTCATC)
Terms and licenses: Academic/Nonprofit Terms; Industry Terms: Not Available to Industry
Depositor comments: RIPK4 3'UTR mutant in renilla luciferase reporter plasmid.
How to cite: pAG219 RIPK4 3'UTR mut was a gift from David Bartel (Addgene plasmid # 12049 ; http://n2t.net/addgene:12049 ; RRID:Addgene_12049)
